>Addgene plasmid #47341 | pCMV10/3xflag-Clock W284A | addgene partial sequence | sequence record 69302 | cmv-fwd
GTGAACCGTCAGAATTAACCATGGACTACAAAGACCATGACGGTGATTATAAAGATCATGACATCGATTA
CAAGGATGACGATGACAAGCTTGCGGCCGCGATGGTGTTTACCGTAAGCTGTAGTAAAATGAGCTCAATT
GTTGACAGAGATGACAGTAGTATTTTTGATGGATTGGTGGAAGAAGATGACAAGGACAAAGCAAAAAGAG
TATCTAGAAACAAATCAGAAAAGAAACGTAGAGATCAGTTCAATGTCCTCATTAAGGAGCTGGGGTCTAT
GCTTCCTGGTAACGCGAGAAAGATGGACAAGTCTACTGTTCTACAGAAGAGCATTGATTTTTTGCGCAAA
CATAAAGAGACCACTGCACAGTCAGATGCTAGTGAGATTCGACAGGACTGGAAACCCACATTCCTTAGTA
ATGAAGAGTTTACACAGTTAATGTTAGAGGCTCTTGATGGTTTTTTTTTAGCGATCATGACAGATGGAAG
TATAATATATGTATCTGAGAGTGTAACTTCGTTACTTGAACATTTACCATCTGATCTTGTGGATCAAAGT
ATATTTAATTTTATCCCAGAGGGAGAACATTCAGAGGTTTATAAGATACTCTCTACTCATCTGCTGGAAA
GTGACTCATTAACCCCTGAGTACTTAAAATCAAAAAATCAGTTAGAATTCTGTTGTCACATGCTTCGAGG
AACAATAGACCCAAAGGAGCCATCCACCTATGAATATGTGAGATTTATAGGAAATTTTAAATCTTTAACC
AGTGTATCAACTTCAACACACAATGGTTTTGAAGGAACTATACAACGCACACATAGGCCTTCTTATGAAG
ATAGAGTTTGTTTTGTAGCTACTGTCAGATTAGCTACACCTCAGTTCATCAAGGAAATGTGTACTGTTGA
AGAACCAAATGAA
