>Addgene plasmid #47341 | pCMV10/3xflag-Clock W284A | addgene partial sequence | sequence record 70411 | mClock-F 5'-GTCACATGCTTCGAGGAACA-3'
GAATATGTGAGATTTATAGGAAATTTTAAATCTTTAACCAGTGTATCAACTTCAACACACAATGGTTTTG
AAGGAACTATACAACGCACACATAGGCCTTCTTATGAAGATAGAGTTTGTTTTGTAGCTACTGTCAGATT
AGCTACACCTCAGTTCATCAAGGAAATGTGTACTGTTGAAGAACCAAATGAAGAGTTTACATCTAGACAC
AGTTTAGAAGCGAAGTTTCTATTTTTAGATCACAGGGCACCACCAATAATAGGCTATTTGCCATTTGAAG
TCTTGGGAACATCAGGCTATGATTACTATCATGTGGATGACCTAGAAAATCTGGCAAAATGTCACGAGCA
CTTAATGCAATATGGAAAAGGCAAATCGTGTTACTATAGATTCCTGACCAAAGGCCAGCAGTGGATATGG
CTTCAGACTCATTATTATATTACTTACCATCAGTGGAATTCAAGGCCAGAGTTCATTGTTTGTACTCACA
CTGTAGTAAGTTATGCAGAAGTTAGGGCTGAAAGACGGCGAGAACTTGGCATTGAAGAGTCTCTTCCTGA
GACAGCTGCTGACAAAAGCCAAGATTCTGGGTCTGACAATCGTATCAACACAGTGAGTCTCAAGGAAGCA
CTGGAAAGGTTTGATCACAGCCCAACTCCTTCTGCCTCCTCTAGAAGCTCACGAAAGTCATCTCACACCG
CAGTCTCAGACCCTTCCTCCACACCGACAAAGATCCCTACTGATACTAGCACTCCTCCCAGACAGCATTT
GCCAGCTCATGAAAAGATGACACAGCGGAGGTCGTCCTTCAGCAGTCAGTCCATAAACTCCCAGTCAGTT
GGTCCATCATTAACACAGCCAGCGATGTCTCAAGCTGCAAATTTACCAATTCCACAAGGCATGTCACAGT
TTCAGTTTTCAGCTCAGTTAGGAGCCATGCAGCATCTAAA
