[The description below was written by a language model from this plasmid's Addgene catalogue record.]
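Description:
pCMV10/3xflag-Clock W284A is a mammalian expression plasmid built on a commercial CMV-driven 3xFLAG backbone (recorded as pCMV103Xflag). It is propagated in E. coli under ampicillin selection. The record lists the copy number as unknown and does not describe the origin of replication or any mammalian selection marker. No feature table is provided, so the layout of the backbone elements cannot be detailed beyond the catalogue fields.

The insert is mouse Clock, which encodes the bHLH-PAS transcription factor that heterodimerises with BMAL1 to form the core positive activator of the circadian clock. Here it carries a single point substitution, tryptophan 284 to alanine. The coding sequence was cloned by restriction digestion between NotI and BglII sites, both of which remain intact. It is expressed from the strong constitutive CMV promoter as a fusion to a triple FLAG epitope; the record does not state at which terminus the tag lies. The 3xFLAG tag allows sensitive detection of the protein and its capture with anti-FLAG antibodies.

The stated purpose is use of the mutant in co-immunoprecipitation experiments, and the associated work concerns the crystal structure of the CLOCK:BMAL1 heterodimer. In that context the construct is most plausibly used by transfecting cultured mammalian cells and pulling down the tagged mutant CLOCK, to test whether altering this residue affects association with binding partners such as BMAL1, typically in comparison with the wild-type protein. The record itself does not state the effect of the mutation.
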