Addgene plasmid #47341: pCMV10/3xflag-Clock W284A
Purpose: Mutation used for co-IPs
Depositing lab: Joseph Takahashi. Depositing organization: University of Texas Southwestern Medical Center. Publication: Crystal structure of the heterodimeric CLOCK:BMAL1 transcriptional activator complex. Huang N, Chelliah Y, Shan Y, Taylor CA, Yoo SH, Partch C, Green CB, Zhang H, Takahashi JS. Science. 2012 Jul 13;337(6091):189-94. doi: 10.1126/science.1222804. Epub 2012 May 31. PubMed 22653727.
Backbone
  Vector backbone: pCMV103Xflag
  Backbone manufacturer: sigma
  Vector type: Mammalian Expression
Growth in bacteria
  Bacterial resistance: Ampicillin, 100 μg/mL
  Growth temperature: 37°C
  Growth strain: DH5alpha
  Copy number: Unknown
Gene/Insert
  Gene/Insert name: Clock
  Species: M. musculus (mouse)
  Mutation: W284A
  Entrez Gene: Clock (a.k.a. 5330400M04Rik, KAT13D)
  Promoter: CMV
  Tag / fusion protein: 3x Flag
  Cloning method: Restriction Enzyme; 5′ cloning site NotI (not destroyed); 3′ cloning site BglII (not destroyed)
  Sequencing primers: 5′ CMV-F
Terms and licenses: Academic/Nonprofit Terms; Industry Terms: Not Available to Industry
How to cite: pCMV10/3xflag-Clock W284A was a gift from Joseph Takahashi (Addgene plasmid # 47341 ; http://n2t.net/addgene:47341 ; RRID:Addgene_47341)
